>Addgene plasmid #67797 | ML1Nwt_in_pEGFP-C1 | depositor full sequence | sequence record 117625 | ML1Nwt_in_pEGFP-C1 sequence 5182 bps
TAGTTATTAATAGTAATCAATTACGGGGTCATTAGTTCATAGCCCATATATGGAGTTCCGCGTTACATAA
CTTACGGTAAATGGCCCGCCTGGCTGACCGCCCAACGACCCCCGCCCATTGACGTCAATAATGACGTATG
TTCCCATAGTAACGCCAATAGGGACTTTCCATTGACGTCAATGGGTGGAGTATTTACGGTAAACTGCCCA
CTTGGCAGTACATCAAGTGTATCATATGCCAAGTACGCCCCCTATTGACGTCAATGACGGTAAATGGCCC
GCCTGGCATTATGCCCAGTACATGACCTTATGGGACTTTCCTACTTGGCAGTACATCTACGTATTAGTCA
TCGCTATTACCATGGTGATGCGGTTTTGGCAGTACATCAATGGGCGTGGATAGCGGTTTGACTCACGGGG
ATTTCCAAGTCTCCACCCCATTGACGTCAATGGGAGTTTGTTTTGGCACCAAAATCAACGGGACTTTCCA
AAATGTCGTAACAACTCCGCCCCATTGACGCAAATGGGCGGTAGGCGTGTACGGTGGGAGGTCTATATAA
GCAGAGCTGGTTTAGTGAACCGTCAGATCCGCTAGCGCTACCGGTCGCCACCATGGTGAGCAAGGGCGAG
GAGCTGTTCACCGGGGTGGTGCCCATCCTGGTCGAGCTGGACGGCGACGTAAACGGCCACAAGTTCAGCG
TGTCCGGCGAGGGCGAGGGCGATGCCACCTACGGCAAGCTGACCCTGAAGTTCATCTGCACCACCGGCAA
GCTGCCCGTGCCCTGGCCCACCCTCGTGACCACCCTGACCTACGGCGTGCAGTGCTTCAGCCGCTACCCC
GACCACATGAAGCAGCACGACTTCTTCAAGTCCGCCATGCCCGAAGGCTACGTCCAGGAGCGCACCATCT
TCTTCAAGGACGACGGCAACTACAAGACCCGCGCCGAGGTGAAGTTCGAGGGCGACACCCTGGTGAACCG
CATCGAGCTGAAGGGCATCGACTTCAAGGAGGACGGCAACATCCTGGGGCACAAGCTGGAGTACAACTAC
AACAGCCACAACGTCTATATCATGGCCGACAAGCAGAAGAACGGCATCAAGGTGAACTTCAAGATCCGCC
ACAACATCGAGGACGGCAGCGTGCAGCTCGCCGACCACTACCAGCAGAACACCCCCATCGGCGACGGCCC
CGTGCTGCTGCCCGACAACCACTACCTGAGCACCCAGTCCGCCCTGAGCAAAGACCCCAACGAGAAGCGC
GATCACATGGTCCTGCTGGAGTTCGTGACCGCCGCCGGGATCACTCTCGGCATGGACGAGCTGTACAAGT
CCGGACTCAGATCTTACTCTGACCTGACTATGGCAACACCTGCTGGACGGAGGGCAAGCGAGACCGAACG
GCTGCTGACACCCAACCCCGGATACGGCACTCAAGTGGGCACATCTCCAGCTCCCACCACACCCACTGAG
GAAGAGGACCTGAGGAGACGGCTGAAGTACTTCTTTATGAGTCCATGCGATAAATTCCGCGCAAAGGGGC
GAAAACCCTGTAAGCTGATGCTGAGAATCCTGACAATGGCAACTCCAGCTGGACGACGAGCAAGCGAGAC
TGAAAGACTGCTGACCCCTAACCCAGGCTACGGAACCCAGGTCGGAACATCCCCAGCACCTACTACCCCT
ACCGAAGAGGAAGACCTGAGAAGGCGGCTGAAGTATTTCTTTATGAGCCCTTGCGATAAATTTCGGGCCA
AAGGGCGCAAGCCATGTAAACTGATGCTGGACCCCCCTGACCTGGATAATTAAGGATCCGAATTCTGCAG
TCGACGGTACCGCGGGCCCGGGATCCACCGGATCTAGATAACTGATCATAATCAGCCATACCACATTTGT
AGAGGTTTTACTTGCTTTAAAAAACCTCCCACACCTCCCCCTGAACCTGAAACATAAAATGAATGCAATT
GTTGTTGTTAACTTGTTTATTGCAGCTTATAATGGTTACAAATAAAGCAATAGCATCACAAATTTCACAA
ATAAAGCATTTTTTTCACTGCATTCTAGTTGTGGTTTGTCCAAACTCATCAATGTATCTTAACGCGTAAA
TTGTAAGCGTTAATATTTTGTTAAAATTCGCGTTAAATTTTTGTTAAATCAGCTCATTTTTTAACCAATA
GGCCGAAATCGGCAAAATCCCTTATAAATCAAAAGAATAGACCGAGATAGGGT
[37 nt withheld, positions 2224-2260]
AAAGAACGTGGACTCCAACGTCAAAGG
[49 nt withheld, positions 2288-2336]
T
[91 nt withheld, positions 2338-2428]
G
[124 nt withheld, positions 2430-2553]
CAGGTGGCACTTTTCGGGGAAATGTGCGCGGAACCCCTATTTGTTTATTTTTCTAAATACATTCAAATAT
GTATCCGCTCATGAGACAATAACCCTGATAAATGCTTCAATAATATTGAAAAAGGAAGAGTCCTGAGGCG
GAAAGAACCAGCTGTGGAATGTGTGTCAGTTAGGGTGTGGAAAGTCCCCAGGCTCCCCAGCAGGCAGAAG
TATGCAAAGCATGCATCTCAATTAGTCAGCAACCAGGTGTGGAAAGTCCCCAGGCTCCCCAGCAGGCAGA
AGTATGCAAAGCATGCATCTCAATTAGTCAGCAACCATAGTCCCGCCCCTAACTCCGCCCATCCCGCCCC
TAACTCCGCCCAGTTCCGCCCATTCTCCGCCCCATGGCTGACTAATTTTTTTTATTTATGCAGAGGCCGA
GGCCGCCTCGGCCTCTGAGCTATTCCAGAAGTAGTGAGGAGGCTTTTTTGGAGGCCTAGGCTTTTGCAAA
GATCGATCAAGAGACAGGATGAGGATCGTTTCGCATGATTGAACAAGATGGATTGCACGCAGGTTCTCCG
GCCGCTTGGGTGGAGAGGCTATTCGGCTATGACTGGGCACAACAGACAATCGGCTGCTCTGATGCCGCCG
TGTTCCGGCTGTCAGCGCAGGGGCGCCCGGTTCTTTTTGTCAAGACCGACCTGTCCGGTGCCCTGAATGA
ACTGCAAGACGAGGCAGCGCGGCTATCGTGGCTGGCCACGACGGGCGTTCCTTGCGCAGCTGTGCTCGAC
GTTGTCACTGAAGCGGGAAGGGACTGGCTGCTATTGGGCGAAGTGCCGGGGCAGGATCTCCTGTCATCTC
ACCTTGCTCCTGCCGAGAAAGTATCCATCATGGCTGATGCAATGCGGCGGCTGCATACGCTTGATCCGGC
TACCTGCCCATTCGACCACCAAGCGAAACATCGCATCGAGCGAGCACGTACTCGGATGGAAGCCGGTCTT
GTCGATCAGGATGATCTGGACGAAGAGCATCAGGGGCTCGCGCCAGCCGAACTGTTCGCCAGGCTCAAGG
CGAGCATGCCCGACGGCGAGGATCTCGTCGTGACCCATGGCGATGCCTGCTTGCCGAATATCATGGTGGA
AAATGGCCGCTTTTCTGGATTCATCGACTGTGGCCGGCTGGGTGTGGCGGACCGCTATCAGGACATAGCG
TTGGCTACCCGTGATATTGCTGAAGAGCTTGGCGGCGAATGGGCTGACCGCTTCCTCGTGCTTTACGGTA
TCGCCGCTCCCGATTCGCAGCGCATCGCCTTCTATCGCCTTCTTGACGAGTTCTTCTGAGCGGGACTCTG
GGGTTCGAAATGACCGACCAAGCGACGCCCAACCTGCCATCACGAGATTTCGATTCCACCGCCGCCTTCT
ATGAAAGGTTGGGCTTCGGAATCGTTTTCCGGGACGCCGGCTGGATGATCCTCCAGCGCGGGGATCTCAT
GCTGGAGTTCTTCGCCCACCCTAGGGGGAGGCTAACTGAAACACGGAAGGAGACAATACCGGAAGGAACC
CGCGCTATGACGGCAATAAAAAGACAGAATAAAACGCACGGTGTTGGGTCGTTTGTTCATAAACGCGGGG
TTCGGTCCCAGGGCTGGCACTCTGTCGATACCCCACCGAGACCCCATTGGGGCCAATACGCCCGCGTTTC
TTCCTTTTCCCCACCCCACCCCCCAAGTTCGGGTGAAGGCCCAGGGCTCGCAGCCAACGTCGGGGCGGCA
GGCCCTGCCATAGCCTCAGGTTACTCATATATACTTTAGATTGATTTAAAACTTCATTTTTAATTTAAAA
GGATCTAGGTGAAGATCCTTTTTGATAATCTCATGACCAAAATCCCTTAACGTGAGTTTTCGTTCCACTG
AGCGTCAGACCCCGTAGAAAAGATCAAAGGATCTTCTTGAGATCCTTTTTTTCTGCGCGTAATCTGCTGC
TTGCAAACAAAAAAACCACCGCTACCAGCGGTGGTTTGTTTGCCGGATCAAGAGCTACCAACTCTTTTTC
CGAAGGTAACTGGCTTCAGCAGAGCGCAGATACCAAATACTGTCCTTCTAGTGTAGCCGTAGTTAGGCCA
CCACTTCAAGAACTCTGTAGCACCGCCTACATACCTCGCTCTGCTAATCCTGTTACCAGTGGCTGCTGCC
AGTGGCGATAAGTCGTGTCTTACCGGGTTGGACTCAAGACGATAGTTACCGGATAAGGCGCAGCGGTCGG
GCTGAACGGGGGGTTCGTGCACACAGCCCAGCTTGGAGCGAACGACCTACACCGAACTGAGATACCTACA
GCGTGAGCTATGAGAAAGCGCCACGCTTCCCGAAGGGAGAAAGGCGGACAGGTATCCGGTAAGCGGCAGG
GTCGGAACAGGAGAGCGCACGAGGGAGCTTCCAGGGGGAAACGCCTGGTATCTTTATAGTCCTGTCGGGT
TTCGCCACCTCTGACTTGAGCGTCGATTTTTGTGATGCTCGTCAGGGGGGCGGAGCCTATGGAAAAACGC
CAGCAACGCGGCCTTTTTACGGTTCCTGGCCTTTTGCTGGCCTTTTGCTCACATGTTCTTTCCTGCGTTA
TCCCCTGATTCTGTGGATAACCGTATTACCGCCATGCAT
Features (pLannotate 1.2.2; 15 found; start..end, strand, type, name):
     61..364     +  enhancer       CMV enhancer: human cytomegalovirus immediate early enhancer
    365..568     +  promoter       CMV promoter: human cytomegalovirus (CMV) immediate early promoter
    613..1329    +  CDS            EGFP: EGFP is a basic (constitutively fluorescent) green fluorescent protein published in 1996, derived from Aequorea victoria. It is reported to be a rapidly-maturing weak dimer with moderate acid sensitivity.
   1360..1569    +  CDS            Mcoln1 (fragment): MCLN1_MOUSE - Also known as Trpml1 From Mus musculus (Mouse).
   1809..1846    +  misc_feature   MCS (fragment): multiple cloning site
   1863..1947    +  CDS            large T antigen (fragment): large T antigen from SV40 (simian virus 40)
   1970..2091    +  polyA_signal   SV40 poly(A) signal: SV40 polyadenylation signal
   2125..2553    -  rep_origin     f1 ori (sequence partly withheld): f1 bacteriophage origin of replication; arrow indicates direction of (+) strand synthesis
   2580..2684    +  promoter       AmpR promoter: bla
   2686..3043    +  promoter       SV40 promoter: SV40 enhancer and early promoter
   3078..3872    +  CDS            NeoR/KanR: aminoglycoside phosphotransferase from Tn5; aph(3')-II (or nptII); confers resistance to neomycin, kanamycin, and G418 (Geneticin®)
   3893..4045    +  CDS            ble (fragment): BLE_KLEPN - Experimental evidence at protein level: Swiss-Prot protein existence level 1. Binding protein with a strong affinity to the bleomycin family of antibiotics. Binds to CL990; an antimitotic-antibiotic compound. From Klebsiella pneumoniae.
   4104..4151    +  polyA_signal   HSV TK poly(A) signal: herpes simplex virus thymidine kinase polyadenylation signal (Cole and Stacy, 1985)
   4242..4258    -  polyA_signal   bGH poly(A) signal (fragment): bovine growth hormone polyadenylation signal
   4480..5068    +  rep_origin     ori: high-copy-number ColE1/pMB1/pBR322/pUC origin of replication
