[The description below was written by a language model from this plasmid's Addgene catalogue record and pLannotate feature annotations shown in this document.]
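Description:
ML1Nwt_in_pEGFP-C1 is a 5,182 bp mammalian expression plasmid built on the Clontech pEGFP-C1 backbone. It expresses EGFP fused at its C-terminus to a tandem repeat of the wild-type ML1N domain, the N-terminal segment of mouse mucolipin-1 (Mcoln1/TRPML1). The insert is listed as synthetic and was cloned between the BglII and EcoRI sites of the polylinker, both of which are retained. Transcription is driven by the human cytomegalovirus immediate-early enhancer and promoter, with the EGFP coding sequence immediately downstream, followed by the Mcoln1-derived sequence, the remaining polylinker and the SV40 polyadenylation signal. The automated annotation marks only one Mcoln1 fragment of about 210 bp. However, roughly 240 bp of unannotated sequence lie between it and the residual MCS, which fits the second copy described in the catalogue entry.

The plasmid is propagated in E. coli at high copy from a pUC-type ColE1 origin and also carries an f1 origin. A single Tn5 aminoglycoside phosphotransferase gene (NeoR/KanR) provides selection in both hosts. A bacterial bla-type promoter drives it for kanamycin resistance in bacteria, and the SV40 early promoter drives it for G418 selection in mammalian cells, with the HSV TK polyadenylation signal terminating the unit. The short large T antigen, ble and bGH poly(A) hits are fragmentary matches within backbone sequence rather than functional elements.

The record gives the purpose simply as mammalian expression of the EGFP-tagged 2xML1N wild-type domain and does not state the domain's binding target. The associated publication concerns detecting GFP-labelled proteins by electron microscopy, so the construct probably served as one of the GFP-tagged markers in that work.
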