Addgene plasmid #67797: ML1Nwt_in_pEGFP-C1
Purpose: Mammalian expression vector driving Mouse ML1Nwt (2xML1N domain wildtype version) fused to EGFP
Depositing lab: Rob Parton. Depositing organization: University of Queensland, Institute for Molecular Bioscience. Publication: Modular Detection of GFP-Labeled Proteins for Rapid Screening by Electron Microscopy in Cells and Organisms. Ariotti N, Hall TE, Rae J, Ferguson C, McMahon KA, Martel N, Webb RE, Webb RI, Teasdale RD, Parton RG. Dev Cell. 2015 Nov 23;35(4):513-25. doi: 10.1016/j.devcel.2015.10.016. Epub 2015 Nov 12. PubMed 26585296.
Backbone
  Vector backbone: pEGFP-C1
  Backbone manufacturer: Clontech
  Backbone size w/o insert (bp): 4731
  Total vector size (bp): 5182
  Vector type: Mammalian Expression
Growth in bacteria
  Bacterial resistance: Kanamycin, 50 μg/mL
  Growth temperature: 37°C
  Growth strain: DH5alpha
  Copy number: High Copy
Gene/Insert
  Gene/Insert name: ML1N*2-EGFP
  Species: Synthetic
  Promoter: CMV
  Cloning method: Restriction Enzyme; 5′ cloning site BglII (not destroyed); 3′ cloning site EcoRI (not destroyed)
  Sequencing primers: 5′ EGFP-C; 3′ RZPD Sugano R1 (CAGGTTCAGGGGGAGGTGTGG)
Terms and licenses: Academic/Nonprofit Terms; Industry Terms: Not Available to Industry
How to cite: ML1Nwt_in_pEGFP-C1 was a gift from Rob Parton (Addgene plasmid # 67797 ; http://n2t.net/addgene:67797 ; RRID:Addgene_67797)
