>Addgene plasmid #67797 | ML1Nwt_in_pEGFP-C1 | addgene partial sequence | sequence record 132828 | EGFP-C 5'-CATGGTCCTGCTGGAGTTCGTG-3'
AGTCCGGACTCAGATCTTACTCTGACCTGACTATGGCAACACCTGCTGGACGGAGGGCAAGCGAGACCGA
ACGGCTGCTGACACCCAACCCCGGATACGGCACTCAAGTGGGCACATCTCCAGCTCCCACCACACCCACT
GAGGAAGAGGACCTGAGGAGACGGCTGAAGTACTTCTTTATGAGTCCATGCGATAAATTCCGCGCAAAGG
GGCGAAAACCCTGTAAGCTGATGCTGAGAATCCTGACAATGGCAACTCCAGCTGGACGACGAGCAAGCGA
GACTGAAAGACTGCTGACCCCTAACCCAGGCTACGGAACCCAGGTCGGAACATCCCCAGCACCTACTACC
CCTACCGAAGAGGAAGACCTGAGAAGGCGGCTGAAGTATTTCTTTATGAGCCCTTGCGATAAATTTCGGG
CCAAAGGGCGCAAGCCATGTAAACTGATGCTGGACCCCCCTGACCTGGATAATTAAGGATCCGAATTCTG
CAGTCGACGGTACCGCGGGCCCGGGATCCACCGGATCTAGATAACTGATCATAATCAGCCATACCACATT
TGTAGAGGTTTTACTTGCTTTAAAAAACCTCCCACACCTCCCCCTGAACCTGAAACATAAAATGAATGCA
ATTGTTGTTGTTAACTTGTTTATTGCAGCTTATAATGGTTACAAATAAAGCAATAGCATCACAAATTTCA
CAAATAAAGCATTTTTTTCACTGCATTCTAGTTGTGGTTTGTCCAAACTCATCAATGTATCTTAACGCGT
AAATTGTAAGCGTTAATATTTTGTTAAA
