>Addgene plasmid #67797 | ML1Nwt_in_pEGFP-C1 | addgene partial sequence | sequence record 132836 | SV40pA-R 5'-GAAATTTGTGATGCTATTGC-3'
ACAACAACAATTGCATTCATTTTATGTTTCAGGTTCAGGGGGAGGTGTGGGAGGTTTTTTAAAGCAAGTA
AAACCTCTACAAATGTGGTATGGCTGATTATGATCAGTTATCTAGATCCGGTGGATCCCGGGCCCGCGGT
ACCGTCGACTGCAGAATTCGGATCCTTAATTATCCAGGTCAGGGGGGTCCAGCATCAGTTTACATGGCTT
GCGCCCTTTGGCCCGAAATTTATCGCAAGGGCTCATAAAGAAATACTTCAGCCGCCTTCTCAGGTCTTCC
TCTTCGGTAGGGGTAGTAGGTGCTGGGGATGTTCCGACCTGGGTTCCGTAGCCTGGGTTAGGGGTCAGCA
GTCTTTCAGTCTCGCTTGCTCGTCGTCCAGCTGGAGTTGCCATTGTCAGGATTCTCAGCATCAGCTTACA
GGGTTTTCGCCCCTTTGCGCGGAATTTATCGCATGGACTCATAAAGAAGTACTTCAGCCGTCTCCTCAGG
TCCTCTTCCTCAGTGGGTGTGGTGGGAGCTGGAGATGTGCCCACTTGAGTGCCGTATCCGGGGTTGGGTG
TCAGCAGCCGTTCGGTCTCGCTTGCCCTCCGTCCAGCAGGTGTTGCCATAGTCAGGTCAGAGTAAGATCT
GAGTCCGGACTTGTACAGCTCGTCCATGCCGAGAGTGATCCCGGCGGCGGTCACGAACTCCAGCAGGACC
ATGTGATCGCGCTTCTCGTTGGGGTCTTTGCTCAGGGCGGACTGG
